>Addgene plasmid #49004 | 599 p3E-mcs1 | depositor full sequence | sequence record 71949 | 599 p3E-mcs1 sequence 2665 bps
CTTTCCTGCGTTATCCCCTGATTCTGTGGATAACCGTATTACCGCCTTTGAGTGAGCTGATACCGCTCGC
CGCAGCCGAACGACCGAGCGCAGCGAGTCAGTGAGCGAGGAAGCGGAAGAGCGCCCAATACGCAAACCGC
CTCTCCCCGCGCGTTGGCCGATTCATTAATGCAGCTGGCACGACAGGTTTCCCGACTGGAAAGCGGGCAG
TGAGCGCAACGCAATTAATACGCGTACCGCTAGCCAGGAAGAGTTTGTAGAAACGCAAAAAGGCCATCCG
TCAGGATGGCCTTCTGCTTAGTTTGATGCCTGGCAGTTTATGGCGGGCGTCCTGCCCGCCACCCTCCGGG
CCGTTGCTTCACAACGTTCAAATCCGCTCCCGGCGGATTTGTCCTACTCAGGAGAGCGTTCACCGACAAA
CAACAGATAAAACGAAAGGCCCAGTCTTCCGACTGAGCCTTTCGTTTTATTTGATGCCTGGCAGTTCCCT
ACTCTCGCGTTAACGCTAGCATGGATGTTTTCCCAGTCACGACGTTGTAAAACGACGGCCAGTCTTAAGC
TCGGGCCCTGCAGCTCTAGAGCTCGAATTCTACAGGTCACTAATACCATCTAAGTAGTTGATTCATAGTG
ACTGCATATGTTGTGTTTTACAGTATTATGTAGTCTGTTTTTTATGCAAAATCTAATTTAATATATTGAT
ATTTATATCATTTTACGTTTCTCGTTCAACTTTCTTGTACAAAGTGGGGCGCGCCTACGTAACTAGTCTC
GAGCAACTTTATTATACAAAGTTGGCATTATAAAAAAGCATTGCTTATCAATTTGTTGCAACGAACAGGT
CACTATCAGTCAAAATAAAATCATTATTTGGAGCTCCATGGTAGCGTTAACGCGGCCGCGATATCCCCTA
TAGTGAGTCGTATTACATGGTCATAGCTGTTTCCTGGCAGCTCTGGCCCGTGTCTCAAAATCTCTGATGT
TACATTGCACAAGATAAAAATATATCATCATGAACAATAAAACTGTCTGCTTACATAAACAGTAATACAA
GGGGTGTTATGAGCCATATTCAACGGGAAACGTCGAGGCCGCGATTAAATTCCAACATGGATGCTGATTT
ATATGGGTATAAATGGGCTCGCGATAATGTCGGGCAATCAGGTGCGACAATCTATCGCTTGTATGGGAAG
CCCGATGCGCCAGAGTTGTTTCTGAAACATGGCAAAGGTAGCGTTGCCAATGATGTTACAGATGAGATGG
TCAGACTAAACTGGCTGACGGAATTTATGCCTCTTCCGACCATCAAGCATTTTATCCGTACTCCTGATGA
TGCATGGTTACTCACCACTGCGATCCCCGGAAAAACAGCATTCCAGGTATTAGAAGAATATCCTGATTCA
GGTGAAAATATTGTTGATGCGCTGGCAGTGTTCCTGCGCCGGTTGCATTCGATTCCTGTTTGTAATTGTC
CTTTTAACAGCGATCGCGTATTTCGTCTCGCTCAGGCGCAATCACGAATGAATAACGGTTTGGTTGATGC
GAGTGATTTTGATGACGAGCGTAATGGCTGGCCTGTTGAACAAGTCTGGAAAGAAATGCATAAACTTTTG
CCATTCTCACCGGATTCAGTCGTCACTCATGGTGATTTCTCACTTGATAACCTTATTTTTGACGAGGGGA
AATTAATAGGTTGTATTGATGTTGGACGAGTCGGAATCGCAGACCGATACCAGGATCTTGCCATCCTATG
GAACTGCCTCGGTGAGTTTTCTCCTTCATTACAGAAACGGCTTTTTCAAAAATATGGTATTGATAATCCT
GATATGAATAAATTGCAGTTTCATTTGATGCTCGATGAGTTTTTCTAATCAGAATTGGTTAATTGGTTGT
AACACTGGCAGAGCATTACGCTGACTTGACGGGACGGCGCAAGCTCATGACCAAAATCCCTTAACGTGAG
TTACGCGTCGTTCCACTGAGCGTCAGACCCCGTAGAAAAGATCAAAGGATCTTCTTGAGATCCTTTTTTT
CTGCGCGTAATCTGCTGCTTGCAAACAAAAAAACCACCGCTACCAGCGGTGGTTTGTTTGCCGGATCAAG
AGCTACCAACTCTTTTTCCGAAGGTAACTGGCTTCAGCAGAGCGCAGATACCAAATACTGTCCTTCTAGT
GTAGCCGTAGTTAGGCCACCACTTCAAGAACTCTGTAGCACCGCCTACATACCTCGCTCTGCTAATCCTG
TTACCAGTGGCTGCTGCCAGTGGCGATAAGTCGTGTCTTACCGGGTTGGACTCAAGACGATAGTTACCGG
ATAAGGCGCAGCGGTCGGGCTGAACGGGGGGTTCGTGCACACAGCCCAGCTTGGAGCGAACGACCTACAC
CGAACTGAGATACCTACAGCGTGAGCATTGAGAAAGCGCCACGCTTCCCGAAGGGAGAAAGGCGGACAGG
TATCCGGTAAGCGGCAGGGTCGGAACAGGAGAGCGCACGAGGGAGCTTCCAGGGGGAAACGCCTGGTATC
TTTATAGTCCTGTCGGGTTTCGCCACCTCTGACTTGAGCGTCGATTTTTGTGATGCTCGTCAGGGGGGCG
GAGCCTATGGAAAAACGCCAGCAACGCGGCCTTTTTACGGTTCCTGGCCTTTTGCTGGCCTTTTGCTCAC
ATGTT
Features (pLannotate 1.2.2; 10 found; start..end, strand, type, name):
    121..213     +  CDS            lacI (fragment): lac repressor; lacI; The lac repressor binds to the lac operator to inhibit transcription in E. coli. This inhibition can be relieved by adding lactose or isopropyl-β-D-thiogalactopyranoside (IPTG).
    268..295     -  terminator     rrnB T2 terminator: transcription terminator T2 from the E. coli rrnB gene
    427..470     +  terminator     rrnB T1 terminator: Escherichia coli rrnB; transcription terminator T1 from the E. coli rrnB gene
    517..553     -  CDS            lacZα (fragment): LacZα fragment of β-galactosidase; lacZ fragment
    624..747     -  protein_bind   attR2: mutant version of attR; recombination site for the Gateway® LR reaction LR Clonase™
    774..794     -  protein_bind   attB3: mutant version of attB; core recombination site for the Gateway® BP reaction BP Clonase™
    785..870     -  protein_bind   attL1 (fragment): mutant version of attL; recombination site for the Gateway® LR reaction LR Clonase™
    907..925     -  promoter       T7 promoter: promoter for bacteriophage T7 RNA polymerase
   1059..1868    +  CDS            KanR: aminoglycoside phosphotransferase; aph(3')-Ia; confers resistance to kanamycin in bacteria or G418 (Geneticin®) in eukaryotes
   2015..2603    +  rep_origin     ori: high-copy-number ColE1/pMB1/pBR322/pUC origin of replication
