[The description below was written by a language model from this plasmid's Addgene catalogue record and pLannotate feature annotations shown in this document.]
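Description:
599 p3E-mcs1 is an empty-backbone 3' entry vector for multisite Gateway cloning, built from the Invitrogen pDONR P2R-P3 donor plasmid by a Gateway recombination that placed a short (26 bp) multiple cloning site between the recombination sites. The full depositor sequence is 2,665 nt, consistent with the small backbone plus this linker. It is a purely bacterial cloning plasmid: it replicates from a high-copy ColE1/pUC-type origin and is selected with kanamycin through the aminoglycoside phosphotransferase (KanR) gene.

The automated annotation places the cloning region between an attR2 site on one side and sequences called as attB3 and a partial attL1 on the other. The latter overlapping calls most likely reflect the attL3-type site expected in a 3' entry clone, which the annotation tool does not name directly. These flanking sites are what allow the cloned fragment to be transferred as the 3'-most element in a multi-fragment LR reaction, alongside 5' and middle entry clones, into a destination vector. Upstream rrnB T1 and T2 terminators insulate the cassette from read-through transcription, a T7 promoter lies beside the recombination region, and M13 forward and reverse primer sites are used for sequencing inserts. The short lacI and lacZα fragments are backbone remnants with no evident function.

The MCS lets users insert 3' elements by conventional restriction cloning rather than by a BP reaction. The record does not list the individual restriction sites or specify intended inserts. The depositor notes a single-base backbone mismatch with the quality-control sequence that is not expected to affect function.
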