Addgene plasmid #49004: 599 p3E-mcs1
Purpose: (Empty Backbone) Multiple cloning site in 3' gateway entry vector
Depositing lab: Nathan Lawson. Depositing organization: University of Massachusetts, Worcester. Publication: Post-transcriptional mechanisms contribute to Etv2 repression during vascular development. Moore JC, Sheppard S, Shestopalov IA, Chen JK, Lawson N. Dev Biol. 2013 Sep 11. pii: S0012-1606(13)00470-3. doi: 10.1016/j.ydbio.2013.08.028. PubMed 24036310.
Backbone
  Vector backbone: pDONRP2RP3
  Backbone manufacturer: Invitrogen
  Backbone size (bp): 2639
  Vector type: gateway 3' Entry
Growth in bacteria
  Bacterial resistance: Kanamycin, 50 μg/mL
  Growth temperature: 37°C
  Growth strain: Top10
  Copy number: Unknown
Gene/Insert
  Gene/Insert name: Multiple Cloning Site
  Insert size (bp): 26
  Cloning method: Gateway Cloning
  Sequencing primers: 5′ m13F; 3′ m13R
Terms and licenses: Academic/Nonprofit Terms; Industry Terms: Not Available to Industry
Depositor comments: There is a single base mismatch between Addgene's quality control sequence and the full plasmid reference sequence. The change is in backbone region and should not affect function.
How to cite: 599 p3E-mcs1 was a gift from Nathan Lawson (Addgene plasmid # 49004 ; http://n2t.net/addgene:49004 ; RRID:Addgene_49004)
