>Addgene plasmid #49004 | 599 p3E-mcs1 | addgene partial sequence | sequence record 73199 | M13rev
TCGCGGCCGCGTTAACGCTACCATGGAGCTCCAAATAATGATTTTATTTTGACTGATAGTGACCTGTTCG
TTGCAACAAATTGATAAGCAATGCTTTTTTATAATGCCAACTTTGTATAATAAAGTTGCTCGAGACTAGT
TACGTAGGCGCGCCCCACTTTGTACAAGAAAGTTGAACGAGAAACGTAAAATGATATAAATATCAATATA
TTAAATTAGATTTTGCATAAAAAACAGACTACATAATACTGTAAAACACAACATATGCAGTCACTATGAA
CCAACTACTTAGATGGTATTAGTGACCTGTAGAATTCGAGCTCTAGAGCTGCAGGGCCCGAGCTTAAGAC
TGGCCGTCGTTTTACAACGTCGTGACTGGGAAAACATCCATGCTAGCGTTAACGCGAGAGTAGGGAACTG
CCAGGCATCAAATAAAACGAAAGGCTCAGTCGGAAGACTGGGCCTTTCGTTTTATCTGTTGTTTGTCGGT
GAACGCTCTCCTGAGTAGGACAAATCCGCCGGGAGCGGATTTGAACGTTGTGAAGCAACGGCCCGGAGGG
TGGCGGGCAGGACGCCCGCCATAAACTGCCAGGCATCAAACTAAGCAGAAGGCCATCCTGACGGATGGCC
TTTTTGCGTT
